>Addgene plasmid #58018 | mTagRFP-T-Golgi-7 | addgene full sequence | sequence record 475401 | Addgene NGS Result
CGTTACATAACTTACGGTAAATGGCCCGCCTGGCTGACCGCCCAACGACCCCCGCCCATTGACGTCAATA
ATGACGTATGTTCCCATAGTAACGCCAATAGGGACTTTCCATTGACGTCAATGGGTGGAGTATTTACGGT
AAACTGCCCACTTGGCAGTACATCAAGTGTATCATATGCCAAGTACGCCCCCTATTGACGTCAATGACGG
TAAATGGCCCGCCTGGCATTATGCCCAGTACATGACCTTATGGGACTTTCCTACTTGGCAGTACATCTAC
GTATTAGTCATCGCTATTACCATGGTGATGCGGTTTTGGCAGTACATCAATGGGCGTGGATAGCGGTTTG
ACTCACGGGGATTTCCAAGTCTCCACCCCATTGACGTCAATGGGAGTTTGTTTTGGCACCAAAATCAACG
GGACTTTCCAAAATGTCGTAACAACTCCGCCCCATTGACGCAAATGGGCGGTAGGCGTGTACGGTGGGAG
GTCTATATAAGCAGAGCTGGTTTAGTGAACCGTCAGATCCGCTAGCATGAGGCTTCGGGAGCCGCTCCTG
AGCGGCAGCGCCGCGATGCCAGGCGCGTCCCTACAGCGGGCCTGCCGCCTGCTCGTGGCCGTCTGCGCTC
TGCACCTTGGCGTCACCCTCGTTTACTACCTGGCTGGCCGCGACCTGAGCCGCCTGCCCCAACTGGTCGG
AGTCTCCACACCGCTGCAGGGCGGCTCGAACAGTGCCGCCGCCATCGGGCAGTCCTCCGGGGAGCTCCGG
ACCGGAGGGGCCAAGGATCCACCGGTCGCCACCATGGTGTCTAAGGGCGAAGAGCTGATTAAGGAGAACA
TGCACATGAAGCTGTACATGGAGGGCACCGTGAACAACCACCACTTCAAGTGCACATCCGAGGGCGAAGG
CAAGCCCTACGAGGGCACCCAGACCATGAGAATCAAGGTGGTCGAGGGCGGCCCTCTCCCCTTCGCCTTC
GACATCCTGGCTACCAGCTTCATGTACGGCAGCAGAACCTTCATCAACCACACCCAGGGCATCCCCGATT
TCTTTAAGCAGTCCTTCCCTGAGGGCTTCACATGGGAGAGAGTCACCACATACGAAGACGGGGGCGTGCT
GACCGCTACCCAGGACACCAGCCTCCAGGACGGCTGCCTCATCTACAACGTCAAGATCAGAGGGGTGAAC
TTCCCATCCAACGGCCCTGTGATGCAGAAGAAAACACTCGGCTGGGAGGCCAACACCGAGATGCTGTACC
CCGCTGACGGCGGCCTGGAAGGCAGAACCGACATGGCCCTGAAGCTCGTGGGCGGGGGCCACCTGATCTG
CAACTTCAAGACCACATACAGATCCAAGAAACCCGCTAAGAACCTCAAGATGCCCGGCGTCTACTATGTG
GACCACAGACTGGAAAGAATCAAGGAGGCCGACAAAGAGACCTACGTCGAGCAGCACGAGGTGGCTGTGG
CCAGATACTGCGACCTCCCTAGCAAACTGGGGCACAAACTTAATGGCATGGACGAGCTGTACAAGTAAGC
GGCCGCGACTCTAGATCATAATCAGCCATACCACATTTGTAGAGGTTTTACTTGCTTTAAAAAACCTCCC
ACACCTCCCCCTGAACCTGAAACATAAAATGAATGCAATTGTTGTTGTTAACTTGTTTATTGCAGCTTAT
AATGGTTACAAATAAAGCAATAGCATCACAAATTTCACAAATAAAGCATTTTTTTCACTGCATTCTAGTT
GTGGTTTGTCCAAACTCATCAATGTATCTTAAGGCGTAAATTGTAAGCGTTAATATTTTGTTAAAATTCG
CGTTAAATTTTTGTTAAATCAGCTCATTTTTTAACCAATAGGCCGAAATCGGCAAAATCCCTTATAAATC
AAAAGAATAGACCGAGATAGGGT
[37 nt withheld, positions 1914-1950]
AAAGAACGTGGACTCCAACGTCAAAGG
[49 nt withheld, positions 1978-2026]
T
[91 nt withheld, positions 2028-2118]
G
[124 nt withheld, positions 2120-2243]
CAGGTGGCACTTTTCGGGGAAATGTGCGCGGAACCCCTATTTGTTTATTTTTCTAAATACATTCAAATAT
GTATCCGCTCATGAGACAATAACCCTGATAAATGCTTCAATAATATTGAAAAAGGAAGAGTCCTGAGGCG
GAAAGAACCAGCTGTGGAATGTGTGTCAGTTAGGGTGTGGAAAGTCCCCAGGCTCCCCAGCAGGCAGAAG
TATGCAAAGCATGCATCTCAATTAGTCAGCAACCAGGTGTGGAAAGTCCCCAGGCTCCCCAGCAGGCAGA
AGTATGCAAAGCATGCATCTCAATTAGTCAGCAACCATAGTCCCGCCCCTAACTCCGCCCATCCCGCCCC
TAACTCCGCCCAGTTCCGCCCATTCTCCGCCCCATGGCTGACTAATTTTTTTTATTTATGCAGAGGCCGA
GGCCGCCTCGGCCTCTGAGCTATTCCAGAAGTAGTGAGGAGGCTTTTTTGGAGGCCTAGGCTTTTGCAAA
GATCGATCAAGAGACAGGATGAGGATCGTTTCGCATGATTGAACAAGATGGATTGCACGCAGGTTCTCCG
GCCGCTTGGGTGGAGAGGCTATTCGGCTATGACTGGGCACAACAGACAATCGGCTGCTCTGATGCCGCCG
TGTTCCGGCTGTCAGCGCAGGGGCGCCCGGTTCTTTTTGTCAAGACCGACCTGTCCGGTGCCCTGAATGA
ACTGCAAGACGAGGCAGCGCGGCTATCGTGGCTGGCCACGACGGGCGTTCCTTGCGCAGCTGTGCTCGAC
GTTGTCACTGAAGCGGGAAGGGACTGGCTGCTATTGGGCGAAGTGCCGGGGCAGGATCTCCTGTCATCTC
ACCTTGCTCCTGCCGAGAAAGTATCCATCATGGCTGATGCAATGCGGCGGCTGCATACGCTTGATCCGGC
TACCTGCCCATTCGACCACCAAGCGAAACATCGCATCGAGCGAGCACGTACTCGGATGGAAGCCGGTCTT
GTCGATCAGGATGATCTGGACGAAGAGCATCAGGGGCTCGCGCCAGCCGAACTGTTCGCCAGGCTCAAGG
CGAGCATGCCCGACGGCGAGGATCTCGTCGTGACCCATGGCGATGCCTGCTTGCCGAATATCATGGTGGA
AAATGGCCGCTTTTCTGGATTCATCGACTGTGGCCGGCTGGGTGTGGCGGACCGCTATCAGGACATAGCG
TTGGCTACCCGTGATATTGCTGAAGAGCTTGGCGGCGAATGGGCTGACCGCTTCCTCGTGCTTTACGGTA
TCGCCGCTCCCGATTCGCAGCGCATCGCCTTCTATCGCCTTCTTGACGAGTTCTTCTGAGCGGGACTCTG
GGGTTCGAAATGACCGACCAAGCGACGCCCAACCTGCCATCACGAGATTTCGATTCCACCGCCGCCTTCT
ATGAAAGGTTGGGCTTCGGAATCGTTTTCCGGGACGCCGGCTGGATGATCCTCCAGCGCGGGGATCTCAT
GCTGGAGTTCTTCGCCCACCCTAGGGGGAGGCTAACTGAAACACGGAAGGAGACAATACCGGAAGGAACC
CGCGCTATGACGGCAATAAAAAGACAGAATAAAACGCACGGTGTTGGGTCGTTTGTTCATAAACGCGGGG
TTCGGTCCCAGGGCTGGCACTCTGTCGATACCCCACCGAGACCCCATTGGGGCCAATACGCCCGCGTTTC
TTCCTTTTCCCCACCCCACCCCCCAAGTTCGGGTGAAGGCCCAGGGCTCGCAGCCAACGTCGGGGCGGCA
GGCCCTGCCATAGCCTCAGGTTACTCATATATACTTTAGATTGATTTAAAACTTCATTTTTAATTTAAAA
GGATCTAGGTGAAGATCCTTTTTGATAATCTCATGACCAAAATCCCTTAACGTGAGTTTTCGTTCCACTG
AGCGTCAGACCCCGTAGAAAAGATCAAAGGATCTTCTTGAGATCCTTTTTTTCTGCGCGTAATCTGCTGC
TTGCAAACAAAAAAACCACCGCTACCAGCGGTGGTTTGTTTGCCGGATCAAGAGCTACCAACTCTTTTTC
CGAAGGTAACTGGCTTCAGCAGAGCGCAGATACCAAATACTGTTCTTCTAGTGTAGCCGTAGTTAGGCCA
CCACTTCAAGAACTCTGTAGCACCGCCTACATACCTCGCTCTGCTAATCCTGTTACCAGTGGCTGCTGCC
AGTGGCGATAAGTCGTGTCTTACCGGGTTGGACTCAAGACGATAGTTACCGGATAAGGCGCAGCGGTCGG
GCTGAACGGGGGGTTCGTGCACACAGCCCAGCTTGGAGCGAACGACCTACACCGAACTGAGATACCTACA
GCGTGAGCTATGAGAAAGCGCCACGCTTCCCGAAGGGAGAAAGGCGGACAGGTATCCGGTAAGCGGCAGG
GTCGGAACAGGAGAGCGCACGAGGGAGCTTCCAGGGGGAAACGCCTGGTATCTTTATAGTCCTGTCGGGT
TTCGCCACCTCTGACTTGAGCGTCGATTTTTGTGATGCTCGTCAGGGGGGCGGAGCCTATGGAAAAACGC
CAGCAACGCGGCCTTTTTACGGTTCCTGGCCTTTTGCTGGCCTTTTGCTCACATGTTCTTTCCTGCGTTA
TCCCCTGATTCTGTGGATAACCGTATTACCGCCATGCATTAGTTATTAATAGTAATCAATTACGGGGTCA
TTAGTTCATAGCCCATATATGGAGTTCCG
Features (pLannotate 1.2.2; 15 found; start..end, strand, type, name):
      1..304     +  enhancer       CMV enhancer: human cytomegalovirus immediate early enhancer
    305..508     +  promoter       CMV promoter: human cytomegalovirus (CMV) immediate early promoter
    537..794     +  CDS            B4GALT1 (fragment): B4GT1_HUMAN - Also known as GGTB2. Experimental evidence at protein level: Swiss-Prot protein existence level 1. [Processed beta-1,4-galactosyltransferase 1]: The cell surface form functions as a recognition molecule during a variety of cell to cell and cell to matrix interactions, as those occurring during development and egg fertilization, by binding to specific oligosaccharide ligands on opposing cells or in the extracellular matrix. From Homo sapiens (Human).
    804..1535    +  CDS            TagRFP-T: TagRFP-T is a basic (constitutively fluorescent) red fluorescent protein published in 2008, derived from Entacmaea quadricolor. It has low acid sensitivity.
   1554..1637    +  CDS            large T antigen (fragment): large T antigen from SV40 (simian virus 40)
   1660..1781    +  polyA_signal   SV40 poly(A) signal: SV40 polyadenylation signal
   1815..2243    -  rep_origin     f1 ori (sequence partly withheld): f1 bacteriophage origin of replication; arrow indicates direction of (+) strand synthesis
   2270..2374    +  promoter       AmpR promoter: bla
   2376..2733    +  promoter       SV40 promoter: SV40 enhancer and early promoter
   2768..3562    +  CDS            NeoR/KanR: aminoglycoside phosphotransferase from Tn5; aph(3')-II (or nptII); confers resistance to neomycin, kanamycin, and G418 (Geneticin®)
   3583..3735    +  CDS            ble (fragment): BLE_KLEPN - Experimental evidence at protein level: Swiss-Prot protein existence level 1. Binding protein with a strong affinity to the bleomycin family of antibiotics. Binds to CL990; an antimitotic-antibiotic compound. From Klebsiella pneumoniae.
   3794..3841    +  polyA_signal   HSV TK poly(A) signal: herpes simplex virus thymidine kinase polyadenylation signal (Cole and Stacy, 1985)
   3932..3948    -  polyA_signal   bGH poly(A) signal (fragment): bovine growth hormone polyadenylation signal
   4170..4758    +  rep_origin     ori: high-copy-number ColE1/pMB1/pBR322/pUC origin of replication
   4873..4932    +  enhancer       CMV enhancer (fragment): human cytomegalovirus immediate early enhancer
