[The description below was written by a language model from this plasmid's Addgene catalogue record and pLannotate feature annotations shown in this document.]
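Description:
mTagRFP-T-Golgi-7 is a mammalian expression plasmid that marks the Golgi complex with a red fluorescent protein. It is built on an mTagRFP backbone, and the sequenced record is about 4.9 kb. A high-copy ColE1/pUC-type origin maintains it in E. coli, and an f1 origin is also present. One NeoR/KanR cassette (Tn5 aminoglycoside phosphotransferase) handles selection in both hosts. The bacterial bla (AmpR) promoter drives it to give kanamycin resistance in bacteria. The SV40 enhancer/early promoter drives the same gene in mammalian cells, allowing G418 selection of stable transfectants, and an HSV TK polyadenylation signal terminates the transcript. The short annotated fragments of ble, bGH poly(A) and SV40 large T antigen appear to be partial matches to backbone sequence rather than functional elements.

The expression cassette uses the human cytomegalovirus immediate early enhancer and promoter and ends with an SV40 poly(A) signal. It encodes amino acids 1–82 of human beta-1,4-galactosyltransferase 1 (B4GALT1), placed upstream of TagRFP-T so that the fluorescent protein sits at the C-terminus of the fusion. A few codons of linker separate the two parts. The catalogue entry labels this B4GALT1 fragment simply as "Golgi", meaning it serves as the targeting sequence that retains the fusion in the Golgi. TagRFP-T is a constitutively fluorescent red protein derived from Entacmaea quadricolor, with low acid sensitivity and recorded excitation and emission at 555 and 584 nm. The associated publication concerns improving the photostability of monomeric orange and red fluorescent proteins. The plasmid is suited to transient or stable transfection of mammalian cells for imaging Golgi morphology and dynamics, or as a red Golgi reference marker in multicolour colocalisation experiments.
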