Addgene plasmid #58018: mTagRFP-T-Golgi-7
Purpose: Localization: Golgi Complex, Excitation: 555, Emission: 584
Depositing lab: Michael Davidson. Depositing organization: Florida State University, Tallahassee. Publication: Improving the photostability of bright monomeric orange and red fluorescent proteins. Shaner NC, Lin MZ, McKeown MR, Steinbach PA, Hazelwood KL, Davidson MW, Tsien RY. Nat Methods. 2008 Jun;5(6):545-51. doi: 10.1038/nmeth.1209. Epub 2008 May 4. PubMed 18454154.
Backbone
  Vector backbone: mTagRFP
  Backbone size w/o insert (bp): 4750
  Vector type: Mammalian Expression
  Selectable markers: Neomycin (select with G418)
Growth in bacteria
  Bacterial resistance: Kanamycin, 50 μg/mL
  Growth temperature: 37°C
  Growth strain: DH5alpha
  Copy number: High Copy
Gene/Insert
  Gene/Insert name: Golgi (alt name: NM_001497.3)
  Species: H. sapiens (human)
  Mutation: aa 1-82 of NM_001497.3
  Entrez Gene: B4GALT1 (a.k.a. B4GAL-T1, CDG2D, CLDLFIB, GGTB2, GT1, GTB, beta4Gal-T1)
  Promoter: CMV
  Tag / fusion protein: mTagRFP
  Cloning method: Unknown
  Sequencing primers: 5′ CMV-F; 3′ SV40pA-R
Terms and licenses: Academic/Nonprofit Terms; Industry Terms
Depositor comments: . Excitation = 555; Emission = 584
How to cite: mTagRFP-T-Golgi-7 was a gift from Michael Davidson (Addgene plasmid # 58018 ; http://n2t.net/addgene:58018 ; RRID:Addgene_58018)
