>Addgene plasmid #58018 | mTagRFP-T-Golgi-7 | depositor partial sequence | sequence record 89167 | insert sequence
GAGCTGGTTTAGTGAACCGTCAGATCCGCTAGCATGAGGCTTCGGGAGCCGCTCCTGAGCGGCAGCGCCG
CGATGCCAGGCGCGTCCCTACAGCGGGCCTGCCGCCTGCTCGTGGCCGTCTGCGCTCTGCACCTTGGCGT
CACCCTCGTTTACTACCTGGCTGGCCGCGACCTGAGCCGCCTGCCCCAACTGGTCGGAGTCTCCACACCG
CTGCAGGGCGGCTCGAACAGTGCCGCCGCCATCGGGCAGTCCTCCGGGGAGCTCCGGACCGGAGGGGCCA
AGGATCCACCGGTCGCCACCATGGTGTCTAAGGGCGAAGAGCTGATTAAGGAGAACATGCACATGAAGCT
GTACATGGAGGGCACCGTGAACAACCACCACTTCAAGTGCACATCCGAGGGCGAAGGCAAGCCCTACGAG
GGCACCCAGACCATGAGAATCAAGGTGGTCGAGGGCGGCCCTCTCCCCTTCGCCTTCGACATCCTGGCTA
CCAGCTTCATGTACGGCAGCAGAACCTTCATCAACCACACCCAGGGCATCCCCGATTTCTTTAAGCAGTC
CTTCCCTGAGGGCTTCACATGGGAGAGAGTCACCACATACGAAGACGGGGGCGTGCTGACCGCTACCCAG
GACACCAGCCTCCAGGACGGCTGCCTCATCTACAACGTCAAGATCAGAGGGGTGAACTTCCCATCCAACG
GCCCTGTGATGCAGAAGAAAACACTCGGCTGGGAGGCCAACACCGAGATGCTGTACCCCGCTGACGGCGG
CCTGGAAGGCAGAACCGACATGGCCCTGAAGCTCGTGGGCGGGGGCCACCTGATCTGCAACTTCAAGACC
ACATACAGATCCAAGAAACCCGCTAAGAACCTCAAGATGCCCGGCGTCTACTATGTGGACCACAGACTGG
AAAGAATCAAGGAGGCCGACAAAGAGACCTACGTCGAGCAGCACGAGGTGGCTGTGGCCAGATACTGCGA
CCTCCCTAGCAAACTGGGGCACAAACTTAATGGCATGGACGAGCTGTACAAGTAAGCGGCCGCGACTCTA
GATCATAATCAGCCA
