>Addgene plasmid #58018 | mTagRFP-T-Golgi-7 | addgene partial sequence | sequence record 139315 | CMV-F 5'-CGCAAATGGGCGGTAGGCGTG-3'
TCCGCTAGCATGAGGCTTCGGGAGCCGCTCCTGAGCGGCAGCGCCGCGATGCCAGGCGCGTCCCTACAGC
GGGCCTGCCGCCTGCTCGTGGCCGTCTGCGCTCTGCACCTTGGCGTCACCCTCGTTTACTACCTGGCTGG
CCGCGACCTGAGCCGCCTGCCCCAACTGGTCGGAGTCTCCACACCGCTGCAGGGCGGCTCGAACAGTGCC
GCCGCCATCGGGCAGTCCTCCGGGGAGCTCCGGACCGGAGGGGCCAAGGATCCACCGGTCGCCACCATGG
TGTCTAAGGGCGAAGAGCTGATTAAGGAGAACATGCACATGAAGCTGTACATGGAGGGCACCGTGAACAA
CCACCACTTCAAGTGCACATCCGAGGGCGAAGGCAAGCCCTACGAGGGCACCCAGACCATGAGAATCAAG
GTGGTCGAGGGCGGCCCTCTCCCCTTCGCCTTCGACATCCTGGCTACCAGCTTCATGTACGGCAGCAGAA
CCTTCATCAACCACACCCAGGGCATCCCCGATTTCTTTAAGCAGTCCTTCCCTGAGGGCTTCACATGGGA
GAGAGTCACCACATACGAAGACGGGGGCGTGCTGACCGCTACCCAGGACACCAGCCTCCAGGACGGCTGC
CTCATCTACAACGTCAAGATCAGAGGGGTGAACTTCCCATCCAACGGCCCTGTGATGCAGAAGAAAACAC
TCGGCTGGGAGGCCAACACCGAGATGCTGTACCCCGCTGACGGCGGCCTGGAAGGCAGAACCGACATGGC
CCTGAAGCTCGTGGGCGGGGGCCACCTGATCTGCAACTTCAAGACCACATACAGATCCAAGAAACCCGCT
AAGAACCTCAAGATGCCCGGCGTCTACTATGTGGACCACAGA
